Addgene plasmid #38791: GPX7
Purpose: Bacterial expression for structure determination; may not be full ORF
Depositing lab: Nicola Burgess-Brown. Depositing organization: University of Oxford.
Backbone
  Vector backbone: pNIC28-Bsa4
  Backbone manufacturer: SGC
  Vector type: Bacterial Expression
Growth in bacteria
  Bacterial resistance: Kanamycin, 50 μg/mL
  Growth temperature: 37°C
  Growth strain: Mach1
  Copy number: Low Copy
Gene/Insert
  Gene/Insert name: GPX7 (alt name: glutathione peroxidase 7)
  Species: H. sapiens (human)
  Insert size (bp): 571
  Entrez Gene: GPX7 (a.k.a. CL683, GPX6, GPx-7, GSHPx-7, NPGPx)
  Tag / fusion protein: His Tev (N terminal on insert)
  Cloning method: Ligation Independent Cloning
  Sequencing primers: 5′ T7; 3′ T7-term
Terms and licenses: Academic/Nonprofit Terms; Industry Terms: Not Available to Industry
How to cite: GPX7 was a gift from Nicola Burgess-Brown (Addgene plasmid # 38791 ; http://n2t.net/addgene:38791 ; RRID:Addgene_38791)
