[The description below was written by a language model from this plasmid's Addgene catalogue record.]
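Description:
GPX7 is a bacterial expression plasmid built on the pNIC28-Bsa4 backbone from the SGC, a vector designed for ligation-independent cloning of protein fragments intended for recombinant production in E. coli. It is selected with kanamycin and is recorded as low copy. The record does not include a feature table, so the origin of replication and the promoter are not explicitly listed. However, the recommended sequencing primers are T7 and T7-term, which indicates that the insert sits between a T7 promoter and a T7 terminator. In that arrangement, expression would depend on a host strain that supplies T7 RNA polymerase. The listed Mach1 strain serves for propagation.

The insert is a 571 bp segment of human GPX7, which encodes glutathione peroxidase 7 (also known as NPGPx). It was introduced by ligation-independent cloning. The record notes that the insert may not represent the full open reading frame, which is typical of constructs whose domain boundaries have been trimmed to favour soluble, crystallisable protein. The coding sequence is fused at its N terminus to a His tag followed by a TEV protease recognition site. This allows the protein to be captured by immobilised metal affinity chromatography, and the tag can then be removed by TEV cleavage to leave near-native protein.

The stated purpose is bacterial expression for structure determination. The plasmid is therefore suited to producing purified GPX7 protein for crystallography and for related biophysical or biochemical work. Anyone needing the exact residue boundaries of the expressed fragment should confirm them by sequencing, because the record does not state them.
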