>Addgene plasmid #38791 | GPX7 | depositor partial sequence | sequence record 48848 | GPX7 sequence 571 bps
ATGCACCATCATCATCATCATTCTTCTGGTGTAGATCTGGGTACCGAGAACCTGTACTTCCAATCCATGC
AGCAGGAGCAGGACTTCTACGACTTCAAGGCGGTCAACATCCGGGGCAAACTGGTGTCGCTGGAGAAGTA
CCGCGGATCGGTGTCCCTGGTGGTGAATGTGGCCAGCGAGTGCGGCTTCACAGACCAGCACTACCGAGCC
CTGCAGCAGCTGCAGCGAGACCTGGGCCCCCACCACTTCAACGTGCTCGCCTTCCCCTGCAACCAGTTTG
GCCAACAGGAGCCTGACAGCAACAAGGAGATTGAGAGCTTTGCCCGCCGCACCTACAGTGTCTCATTCCC
CATGTTTAGCAAGATTGCAGTCACCGGTACTGGTGCCCATCCTGCCTTCAAGTACCTGGCCCAGACTTCT
GGGAAGGAGCCCACCTGGAACTTCTGGAAGTACCTAGTAGCCCCAGATGGAAAGGTGGTAGGGGCTTGGG
ACCCAACTGTGTCAGTGGAGGAGGTCAGACCCCAGATCACAGCGCTCGTGAGGTGACAGTAAAGGTGGAT
ACGGATCCGAA
