>Addgene plasmid #38791 | GPX7 | addgene partial sequence | sequence record 50248 | T7_term
TGTTACACCGGATCTCANTGGTGGTGGTGGTGGTGCTCGAGTGCGGCCGCAANCTTGTCGACGGAGCTCG
AATTCGGATCCGTATCCACCTTTACTGTCACCTCACGAGCGCTGTGATCTGGGGTCTGACCTCCTCCACT
GACACAGTTGGGTCCCAAGCCCCTACCACCTTTCCATCTGGGGCTACTAGGTACTTCCAGAAGTTCCAGG
TGGGCTCCTTCCCAGAAGTCTGGGCCAGGTACTTGAAGGCAGGATGGGCACCAGTACCGGTGACTGCAAT
CTTGCTAAACATGGGGAATGAGACACTGTAGGTGCGGCGGGCAAAGCTCTCAATCTCCTTGTTGCTGTCA
GGCTCCTGTTGGCCAAACTGGTTGCAGGGGAAGGCGAGCACGTTGAAGTGGTGGGGGCCCAGGTCTCGCT
GCAGCTGCTGCAGGGCTCGGTAGTGCTGGTCTGTGAAGCCGCACTCGCTGGCCACATTCACCACCAGGGA
CACCGATCCGCGGTACTTCTCCAGCGACACCAGTTTGCCCCGGATGTTGACCGCCTTGAAGTCGTAGAAG
TCCTGCTCCTGCTGCATGGATTGGAAGTACAGGTTCTCGGTACCCAGATCTACACCAGAAGAATGATGAT
GATGATGGTGCATATGTATATCTCCTTCTTAAAGTTAAACAAAATTATTTCTAGAGGGGAATTGTTATCC
GCTCACAATTCCCCTATAGTGAGTCGTATTAATTTCGCGGGATCGAGATCTCGATCCTCTACGCCGGACG
CATCGTGGCCGGCATCACCGGCGCCACAGGTGCGGTTGCTGGCGCCTATATCGCCGACATCACCGATGGG
GAAGAATCGGGCTCGCCACTTCGGGCTCATGA
